>Addgene plasmid #142924 | TFORF2198 | addgene full sequence | sequence record 462913 | Addgene NGS Result
TTAATGTAGTCTTATGCAATACTCTTGTAGTCTTGCAACATGGTAACGATGAGTTAGCAACATGCCTTAC
AAGGAGAGAAAAAGCACCGTGCATGCCGATTGGTGGAAGTAAGGTGGTACGATCGTGCCTTATTAGGAAG
GCAACAGACGGGTCTGACATGGATTGGACGAACCACTGAATTGCCGCATTGCAGAGATATTGTATTTAAG
TGCCTAGCTCGATACATAAACGGGTCTCTCTGGTTAGACCAGATCTGAGCCTGGGAGCTCTCTGGCTAAC
TAGGGAACCCACTGCTTAAGCCTCAATAAAGCTTGCCTTGAGTGCTTCAAGTAGTGTGTGCCCGTCTGTT
GTGTGACTCTGGTAACTAGAGATCCCTCAGACCCTTTTAGTCAGTGTGGAAAATCTCTAGCAGTGGCGCC
CGAACAGGGACTTGAAAGCGAAAGGGAAACCAGAGGAGCTCTCTCGACGCAGGACTCGGCTTGCTGAAGC
GCGCACGGCAAGAGGCGAGGGGCGGCGACTGGTGAGTACGCCAAAAATTTTGACTAGCGGAGGCTAGAAG
GAGAGAGATGGGTGCGAGAGCGTCAGTATTAAGCGGGGGAGAATTAGATCGCGATGGGAAAAAATTCGGT
TAAGGCCAGGGGGAAAGAAAAAATATAAATTAAAACATATAGTATGGGCAAGCAGGGAGCTAGAACGATT
CGCAGTTAATCCTGGCCTGTTAGAAACATCAGAAGGCTGTAGACAAATACTGGGACAGCTACAACCATCC
CTTCAGACAGGATCAGAAGAACTTAGATCATTATATAATACAGTAGCAACCCTCTATTGTGTGCATCAAA
GGATAGAGATAAAAGACACCAAGGAAGCTTTAGACAAGATAGAGGAAGAGCAAAACAAAAGTAAGACCAC
CGCACAGCAAGCGGCCGCTGATCTTCAGACCTGGAGGAGGAGATATGAGGGACAATTGGAGAAGTGAATT
ATATAAATATAAAGTAGTAAAAATTGAACCATTAGGAGTAGCACCCACCAAGGCAAAGAGAAGAGTGGTG
CAGAGAGAAAAAAGAGCAGTGGGAATAGGAGCTTTGTTCCTTGGGTTCTTGGGAGCAGCAGGAAGCACTA
TGGGCGCAGCGTCAATGACGCTGACGGTACAGGCCAGACAATTATTGTCTGGTATAGTGCAGCAGCAGAA
CAATTTGCTGAGGGCTATTGAGGCGCAACAGCATCTGTTGCAACTCACAGTCTGGGGCATCAAGCAGCTC
CAGGCAAGAATCCTGGCTGTGGAAAGATACCTAAAGGATCAACAGCTCCTGGGGATTTGGGGTTGCTCTG
GAAAACTCATTTGCACCACTGCTGTGCCTTGGAATGCTAGTTGGAGTAATAAATCTCTGGAACAGATTTG
GAATCACACGACCTGGATGGAGTGGGACAGAGAAATTAACAATTACACAAGCTTAATACACTCCTTAATT
GAAGAATCGCAAAACCAGCAAGAAAAGAATGAACAAGAATTATTGGAATTAGATAAATGGGCAAGTTTGT
GGAATTGGTTTAACATAACAAATTGGCTGTGGTATATAAAATTATTCATAATGATAGTAGGAGGCTTGGT
AGGTTTAAGAATAGTTTTTGCTGTACTTTCTATAGTGAATAGAGTTAGGCAGGGATATTCACCATTATCG
TTTCAGACCCACCTCCCAACCCCGAGGGGACCCATGCATTGCATCTCAATTAGTCAGCAACCAGGTGTGG
AAAGTCCCCAGGCTCCCCAGCAGGCAGAAGTATGCAAAGCATGCGTCTCAATTAGTCAGCAACCATAGTC
CCGCCCCTAACTCCGCCCATCCCGCCCCTAACTCCGCCCAGTTCCGCCCATTCTCCGCCCCATGGCTGAC
TAATTTTTTTTATTTATGCAGAGGCCGAGGCCGCCTCGGCCTCTGAGCTATTCCAGAAGTAGTGAGGAGG
CTTTTTTGGAGGCCTAGGCTTTTGCAAAAAGCTTTCTAGAGGTACCACCGGAGCTTACCATGACCGAGTA
CAAGCCCACGGTGCGCCTCGCCACCCGCGACGACGTCCCCAGGGCCGTACGCACCCTCGCCGCCGCGTTC
GCCGACTACCCCGCCACGCGCCACACCGTCGATCCGGACCGCCACATCGAGCGGGTCACCGAGCTGCAAG
AACTCTTCCTCACGCGCGTCGGGCTCGACATCGGCAAGGTGTGGGTCGCGGACGACGGCGCCGCCGTGGC
GGTCTGGACCACGCCGGAGAGCGTCGAAGCGGGGGCGGTGTTCGCCGAGATCGGCCCGCGCATGGCCGAG
TTGAGCGGTTCCCGGCTGGCCGCGCAGCAACAGATGGAAGGCCTCCTGGCGCCGCACCGGCCCAAGGAGC
CCGCGTGGTTCCTGGCCACCGTCGGCGTCTCGCCCGACCACCAGGGCAAGGGTCTGGGCAGCGCCGTCGT
GCTCCCCGGAGTGGAGGCGGCCGAGCGCGCCGGGGTGCCCGCCTTCCTGGAGACCTCCGCGCCCCGCAAC
CTCCCCTTCTACGAGCGGCTCGGCTTCACCGTCACCGCCGACGTCGAGGTGCCCGAAGGACCGCGCACCT
GGTGCATGACCCGCAAGCCCGGTGCCAGTTAACGAATTCTAGATCTTGAGACAAATGGCAGTATTCATCC
ACAATTTTAAAAGAAAAGGGGGGATTGGGGGGTACAGTGCAGGGGAAAGAATAGTAGACATAATAGCAAC
AGACATACAAACTAAAGAATTACAAAAACAAATTACAAAAATTCAAAATTTTCGGGTTTATTACAGGGAC
AGCAGAGATCCACTTTGGCGCCGGCTCGAGGCCTGCAGGTGCAAAGATGGATAAAGTTTTAAACAGAGAG
GAATCTTTGCAGCTAATGGACCTTCTAGGTCTTGAAAGGAGTGGGAATTGGCTCCGGTGCCCGTCAGTGG
GCAGAGCGCACATCGCCCACAGTCCCCGAGAAGTTGGGGGGAGGGGTCGGCAATTGAACCGGTGCCTAGA
GAAGGTGGCGCGGGGTAAACTGGGAAAGTGATGTCGTGTACTGGCTCCGCCTTTTTCCCGAGGGTGGGGG
AGAACCGTATATAAGTGCAGTAGTCGCCGTGAACGTTCTTTTTCGCAACGGGTTTGCCGCCAGAACACAG
GTAAGTGCCGTGTGTGGTTCCCGCGGGCCTGGCCTCTTTACGGGTTATGGCCCTTGCGTGCCTTGAATTA
CTTCCACCTGGCTGCAGTACGTGATTCTTGATCCCGAGCTTCGGGTTGGAAGTGGGTGGGAGAGTTCGAG
GCCTTGCGCTTAAGGAGCCCCTTCGCCTCGTGCTTGAGTTGAGGCCTGGCCTGGGCGCTGGGGCCGCCGC
GTGCGAATCTGGTGGCACCTTCGCGCCTGTCTCGCTGCTTTCGATAAGTCTCTAGCCATTTAAAATTTTT
GATGACCTGCTGCGACGCTTTTTTTCTGGCAAGATAGTCTTGTAAATGCGGGCCAAGATCTGCACACTGG
TATTTCGGTTTTTGGGGCCGCGGGCGGCGACGGGGCCCGTGCGTCCCAGCGCACATGTTCGGCGAGGCGG
GGCCTGCGAGCGCGGCCACCGAGAATCGGACGGGGGTAGTCTCAAGCTGGCCGGCCTGCTCTGGTGCCTG
GCCTCGCGCCGCCGTGTATCGCCCCGCCCTGGGCGGCAAGGCTGGCCCGGTCGGCACCAGTTGCGTGAGC
GGAAAGATGGCCGCTTCCCGGCCCTGCTGCAGGGAGCTCAAAATGGAGGACGCGGCGCTCGGGAGAGCGG
GCGGGTGAGTCACCCACACAAAGGAAAAGGGCCTTTCCGTCCTCAGCCGTCGCTTCATGTGACTCCACGG
AGTACCGGGCGCCGTCCAGGCACCTCGATTAGTTCTCGAGCTTTTGGAGTACGTCGTCTTTAGGTTGGGG
GGAGGGGTTTTATGCGATGGAGTTTCCCCACACTGAGTGGGTGGAGACTGAAGTTAGGCCAGCTTGGCAC
TTGATGTAATTCTCCTTGGAATTTGCCCTTTTTGAGTTTGGATCTTGGTTCATTCTCAAGCCTCAGACAG
TGGTTCAAAGTTTTTTTCTTCCATTTCAGGTGTCGTGAGGCTAGCACCGCCACCATGGCCGGCGCGCTGG
CAGGTCTGGCCGCGGGCTTGCAGGTCCCGCGGGTCGCGCCCAGCCCAGACTCGGACTCGGACACAGACTC
GGAGGACCCGAGTCTCCGGCGCAGCGCGGGCGGCTTGCTCCGCTCGCAGGTCATCCACAGCGGTCACTTC
ATGGTGTCGTCGCCGCACAGCGACTCGCTGCCCCGGCGGCGCGACCAGGAGGGGTCCGTGGGGCCCTCCG
ACTTCGGGCCGCGCAGTATCGACCCCACACTCACACGCCTCTTCGAGTGCTTGAGCCTGGCCTACAGTGG
CAAGCTGGTGTCTCCCAAGTGGAAGAATTTCAAAGGCCTCAAGCTGCTCTGCAGAGACAAGATCCGCCTG
AACAACGCCATCTGGAGGGCCTGGTATATCCAGTATGTGAAGCGGAGGAAGAGCCCCGTGTGTGGCTTCG
TGACCCCCCTGCAGGGGCCTGAGGCTGATGCGCACCGGAAGCCGGAGGCCGTGGTCCTGGAGGGGAACTA
CTGGAAGCGGCGCATCGAGGTGGTGATGCGGGAATACCACAAGTGGCGCATCTACTACAAGAAGCGGCTC
CGTAAGCCCAGCAGGGAAGATGACCTCCTGGCCCCTAAGCAGGCGGAAGGCAGGTGGCCGCCGCCGGAGC
AATGGTGCAAACAGCTCTTCTCCAGTGTGGTCCCCGTGCTGCTGGGGGACCCAGAGGAGGAGCCGGGTGG
GCGGCAGCTCCTGGACCTCAATTGCTTTTTGTCCGACATCTCAGACACTCTCTTCACCATGACTCAGTCC
GGCCCTTCGCCCCTGCAGCTGCCGCCTGAGGATGCCTACGTCGGCAATGCTGACATGATCCAGCCGGACC
TGACGCCACTGCAGCCAAGCCTGGATGACTTCATGGACATCTCAGATTTCTTTACCAACTCCCGCCTCCC
ACAGCCGCCCATGCCTTCAAACTTCCCAGAGCCCCCCAGCTTCAGCCCCGTGGTTGACTCCCTCTTCAGC
AGTGGGACCCTGGGCCCAGAGGTGCCCCCGGCTTCCTCGGCCATGACCCACCTCTCTGGACACAGCCGTC
TGCAGGCTCGGAACAGCTGCCCTGGCCCCTTGGACTCCAGCGCCTTCCTGAGTTCTGATTTCCTCCTTCC
TGAAGACCCCAAGCCCCGGCTCCCACCCCCTCCTGTACCCCCACCTCTGCTGCATTACCCTCCCCCTGCC
AAGGTGCCAGGCCTGGAGCCCTGCCCCCCACCTCCCTTCCCTCCCATGGCACCACCCACTGCTTTGCTGC
AGGAAGAGCCTCTCTTCTCTCCCAGGTTTCCCTTCCCCACCGTCCCTCCTGCCCCAGGAGTGTCTCCGCT
GCCTGCTCCTGCAGCCTTCCCACCCACCCCACAGTCTGTCCCCAGCCCAGCCCCCACCCCCTTCCCCATA
GAGCTTCTACCCTTGGGGTATTCGGAGCCTGCCTTTGGGCCTTGCTTCTCCATGCCCAGAGGCAAGCCCC
CCGCCCCATCCCCTAGGGGACAGAAAGCCAGCCCCCCTACCTTAGCCCCTGCCACTGCCAGTCCCCCCAC
CACTGCGGGGAGCAACAACCCCTGCCTCACACAGCTGCTCACAGCAGCTAAGCCGGAGCAAGCCCTGGAG
CCACCACTTGTATCCAGCACCCTCCTCCGGTCCCCAGGGTCCCCGCAGGAGACAGTCCCTGAATTCCCCT
GCACATTCCTTCCCCCGACCCCGGCCCCTACACCGCCCCGGCCACCTCCAGGCCCGGCCACATTGGCCCC
TTCCAGGCCCCTGCTTGTCCCCAAAGCGGAGCGGCTCTCACCCCCAGCGCCCAGCGGCAGTGAACGGCGG
CTGTCAGGGGACCTCAGCTCCATGCCAGGCCCTGGGACTCTGAGCGTCCGTGTCTCTCCCCCGCAACCCA
TCCTCAGCCGGGGCCGTCCAGACAGCAACAAGACCGAGAACCGGCGTATCACACACATCTCCGCGGAGCA
GAAGCGGCGCTTCAACATCAAGCTGGGGTTTGACACCCTTCATGGGCTCGTGAGCACACTCAGTGCCCAG
CCCAGCCTCAAGGTGAGCAAAGCTACCACGCTGCAGAAGACAGCTGAGTACATCCTTATGCTACAGCAGG
AGCGTGCGGGCTTGCAGGAGGAGGCCCAGCAGCTGCGGGATGAGATTGAGGAGCTCAATGCCGCCATTAA
CCTGTGCCAGCAGCAGCTGCCCGCCACAGGGGTACCCATCACACACCAGCGTTTTGACCAGATGCGAGAC
ATGTTTGATGACTACGTCCGAACCCGTACGCTGCACAACTGGAAGTTCTGGGTGTTCAGCATCCTCATCC
GGCCTCTGTTTGAGTCCTTCAACGGGATGGTGTCCACGGCAAGTGTGCACACCCTCCGCCAGACCTCACT
GGCCTGGCTGGACCAGTACTGCTCTCTGCCCGCTCTCCGGCCAACTGTCCTGAACTCCCTACGCCAGCTG
GGCACATCTACCAGTATCCTGACCGACCCGGGCCGCATCCCTGAGCAAGCCACACGGGCAGTCACAGAGG
GCACCCTTGGCAAACCTTTATAGTAATGAACTAGTCCGTAACTTGAAAGTATTTCGATTTCTTGGCTTTA
TATATCTTGTGGAAAGGACGAGAAGCCTTTATACGCCAAAGGGAGACGCGTTAAGTCGACAATCAACCTC
TGGATTACAAAATTTGTGAAAGATTGACTGGTATTCTTAACTATGTTGCTCCTTTTACGCTATGTGGATA
CGCTGCTTTAATGCCTTTGTATCATGCTATTGCTTCCCGTATGGCTTTCATTTTCTCCTCCTTGTATAAA
TCCTGGTTGCTGTCTCTTTATGAGGAGTTGTGGCCCGTTGTCAGGCAACGTGGCGTGGTGTGCACTGTGT
TTGCTGACGCAACCCCCACTGGTTGGGGCATTGCCACCACCTGTCAGCTCCTTTCCGGGACTTTCGCTTT
CCCCCTCCCTATTGCCACGGCGGAACTCATCGCCGCCTGCCTTGCCCGCTGCTGGACAGGGGCTCGGCTG
TTGGGCACTGACAATTCCGTGGTGTTGTCGGGGAAATCATCGTCCTTTCCTTGGCTGCTCGCCTGTGTTG
CCACCTGGATTCTGCGCGGGACGTCCTTCTGCTACGTCCCTTCGGCCCTCAATCCAGCGGACCTTCCTTC
CCGCGGCCTGCTGCCGGCTCTGCGGCCTCTTCCGCGTCTTCGCCTTCGCCCTCAGACGAGTCGGATCTCC
CTTTGGGCCGCCTCCCCGCGTCGACTTTAAGACCAATGACTTACAAGGCAGCTGTAGATCTTAGCCACTT
TTTAAAAGAAAAGGGGGGACTGGAAGGGCTAATTCACTCCCAACGAAGACAAGATCTGCTTTTTGCTTGT
ACTGGGTCTCTCTGGTTAGACCAGATCTGAGCCTGGGAGCTCTCTGGCTAACTAGGGAACCCACTGCTTA
AGCCTCAATAAAGCTTGCCTTGAGTGCTTCAAGTAGTGTGTGCCCGTCTGTTGTGTGACTCTGGTAACTA
GAGATCCCTCAGACCCTTTTAGTCAGTGTGGAAAATCTCTAGCAGTACGTATAGTAGTTCATGTCATCTT
ATTATTCAGTATTTATAACTTGCAAAGAAATGAATATCAGAGAGTGAGAGGAACTTGTTTATTGCAGCTT
ATAATGGTTACAAATAAAGCAATAGCATCACAAATTTCACAAATAAAGCATTTTTTTCACTGCATTCTAG
TTGTGGTTTGTCCAAACTCATCAATGTATCTTATCATGTCTGGCTCTAGCTATCCCGCCCCTAACTCCGC
CCATCCCGCCCCTAACTCCGCCCAGTTCCGCCCATTCTCCGCCCCATGGCTGACTAATTTTTTTTATTTA
TGCAGAGGCCGAGGCCGCCTCGGCCTCTGAGCTATTCCAGAAGTAGTGAGGAGGCTTTTTTGGAGGCCTA
GGGACGTACCCAATTCGCCCTATAGTGAGTCGTATTACGCGCGCTCACTGGCCGTCGTTTTACAACGTCG
TGACTGGGAAAACCCTGGCGTTACCCAACTTAATCGCCTTGCAGCACATCCCCCTTTCGCCAGCTGGCGT
AATAGCGAAGAGGCCCGCACCGATCGCCCTTCCCAACAGTTGCGCAGCCTGAATGGCGAATGGG
[124 nt withheld, positions 8255-8378]
C
[91 nt withheld, positions 8380-8470]
A
[49 nt withheld, positions 8472-8520]
CCTTTGACGTTGGAGTCCACGTTCTTT
[37 nt withheld, positions 8548-8584]
ACCCTATCTCGGTCTATTCTTTTGATTTATAAGGGATTTTGCCGATTTCGGCCTATTGGTTAAAAAATGA
GCTGATTTAACAAAAATTTAACGCGAATTTTAACAAAATATTAACGCTTACAATTTAGGTGGCACTTTTC
GGGGAAATGTGCGCGGAACCCCTATTTGTTTATTTTTCTAAATACATTCAAATATGTATCCGCTCATGAG
ACAATAACCCTGATAAATGCTTCAATAATATTGAAAAAGGAAGAGTATGAGTATTCAACATTTCCGTGTC
GCCCTTATTCCCTTTTTTGCGGCATTTTGCCTTCCTGTTTTTGCTCACCCAGAAACGCTGGTGAAAGTAA
AAGATGCTGAAGATCAGTTGGGTGCACGAGTGGGTTACATCGAACTGGATCTCAACAGCGGTAAGATCCT
TGAGAGTTTTCGCCCCGAAGAACGTTTTCCAATGATGAGCACTTTTAAAGTTCTGCTATGTGGCGCGGTA
TTATCCCGTATTGACGCCGGGCAAGAGCAACTCGGTCGCCGCATACACTATTCTCAGAATGACTTGGTTG
AGTACTCACCAGTCACAGAAAAGCATCTTACGGATGGCATGACAGTAAGAGAATTATGCAGTGCTGCCAT
AACCATGAGTGATAACACTGCGGCCAACTTACTTCTGACAACGATCGGAGGACCGAAGGAGCTAACCGCT
TTTTTGCACAACATGGGGGATCATGTAACTCGCCTTGATCGTTGGGAACCGGAGCTGAATGAAGCCATAC
CAAACGACGAGCGTGACACCACGATGCCTGTAGCAATGGCAACAACGTTGCGCAAACTATTAACTGGCGA
ACTACTTACTCTAGCTTCCCGGCAACAATTAATAGACTGGATGGAGGCGGATAAAGTTGCAGGACCACTT
CTGCGCTCGGCCCTTCCGGCTGGCTGGTTTATTGCTGATAAATCTGGAGCCGGTGAGCGTGGGTCTCGCG
GTATCATTGCAGCACTGGGGCCAGATGGTAAGCCCTCCCGTATCGTAGTTATCTACACGACGGGGAGTCA
GGCAACTATGGATGAACGAAATAGACAGATCGCTGAGATAGGTGCCTCACTGATTAAGCATTGGTAACTG
TCAGACCAAGTTTACTCATATATACTTTAGATTGATTTAAAACTTCATTTTTAATTTAAAAGGATCTAGG
TGAAGATCCTTTTTGATAATCTCATGACCAAAATCCCTTAACGTGAGTTTTCGTTCCACTGAGCGTCAGA
CCCCGTAGAAAAGATCAAAGGATCTTCTTGAGATCCTTTTTTTCTGCGCGTAATCTGCTGCTTGCAAACA
AAAAAACCACCGCTACCAGCGGTGGTTTGTTTGCCGGATCAAGAGCTACCAACTCTTTTTCCGAAGGTAA
CTGGCTTCAGCAGAGCGCAGATACCAAATACTGTTCTTCTAGTGTAGCCGTAGTTAGGCCACCACTTCAA
GAACTCTGTAGCACCGCCTACATACCTCGCTCTGCTAATCCTGTTACCAGTGGCTGCTGCCAGTGGCGAT
AAGTCGTGTCTTACCGGGTTGGACTCAAGACGATAGTTACCGGATAAGGCGCAGCGGTCGGGCTGAACGG
GGGGTTCGTGCACACAGCCCAGCTTGGAGCGAACGACCTACACCGAACTGAGATACCTACAGCGTGAGCT
ATGAGAAAGCGCCACGCTTCCCGAAGGGAGAAAGGCGGACAGGTATCCGGTAAGCGGCAGGGTCGGAACA
GGAGAGCGCACGAGGGAGCTTCCAGGGGGAAACGCCTGGTATCTTTATAGTCCTGTCGGGTTTCGCCACC
TCTGACTTGAGCGTCGATTTTTGTGATGCTCGTCAGGGGGGCGGAGCCTATGGAAAAACGCCAGCAACGC
GGCCTTTTTACGGTTCCTGGCCTTTTGCTGGCCTTTTGCTCACATGTTCTTTCCTGCGTTATCCCCTGAT
TCTGTGGATAACCGTATTACCGCCTTTGAGTGAGCTGATACCGCTCGCCGCAGCCGAACGACCGAGCGCA
GCGAGTCAGTGAGCGAGGAAGCGGAAGAGCGCCCAATACGCAAACCGCCTCTCCCCGCGCGTTGGCCGAT
TCATTAATGCAGCTGGCACGACAGGTTTCCCGACTGGAAAGCGGGCAGTGAGCGCAACGCAATTAATGTG
AGTTAGCTCACTCATTAGGCACCCCAGGCTTTACACTTTATGCTTCCGGCTCGTATGTTGTGTGGAATTG
TGAGCGGATAACAATTTCACACAGGAAACAGCTATGACCATGATTACGCCAAGCGCGCAATTAACCCTCA
CTAAAGGGAACAAAAGCTGGAGCTGCAAGC
Features (pLannotate 1.2.2; 31 found; start..end, strand, type, name):
      5..231     +  promoter       RSV promoter: Rous sarcoma virus enhancer/promoter
    232..412     +  LTR            5' LTR (truncated): truncated 5' long terminal repeat (LTR) from HIV-1
    459..584     +  misc_feature   HIV-1 Ψ: packaging signal of human immunodeficiency virus type 1
    568..931     +  CDS            HIV-1 gag (fragment): gag protein from human immunodeficiency virus 1; gag
   1077..1310    +  misc_feature   RRE: The Rev response element (RRE) of HIV-1 allows for Rev-dependent mRNA export from the nucleus to the cytoplasm.
   1687..1713    +  CDS            Rev (fragment): human immunodeficiency virus 1 (HIV-1) Rev protein; rev; enhances nuclear export of unspliced and incompletely spliced viral mRNAs
   1720..1743    +  promoter       SV40 promoter (fragment): SV40 early promoter
   1744..1815    +  promoter       SV40 promoter (fragment): SV40 enhancer and early promoter
   1839..1974    +  rep_origin     SV40 ori: SV40 origin of replication
   2020..2616    +  CDS            PuroR (fragment): puromycin N-acetyltransferase; pac from Streptomyces; confers resistance to puromycin
   2665..2782    +  misc_feature   cPPT/CTS: central polypurine tract and central termination sequence of HIV-1
   2847..2913    +  CDS            small t antigen (fragment): SV40 (simian virus 40) small t antigen
   2920..4098    +  promoter       EF-1α promoter: strong constitutive promoter for human elongation factor EF-1α
   4115..6670    +  CDS            MLXIPL: MLXPL_HUMAN - Also known as BHLHD14, MIO, WBSCR14. Experimental evidence at protein level: Swiss-Prot protein existence level 1. Transcriptional repressor. Binds to the canonical and non- canonical E box sequences 5'-CACGTG-3' (By similarity). From Homo sapiens (Human).
   6686..6739    +  promoter       U6 promoter (fragment): RNA polymerase III promoter for human U6 snRNA
   6781..7369    +  misc_feature   WPRE: woodchuck hepatitis virus posttranscriptional regulatory element
   7420..7439    +  misc_feature   cPPT/CTS (fragment): central polypurine tract and central termination sequence of HIV-1
   7441..7674    +  LTR            3' LTR (ΔU3): self-inactivating 3' long terminal repeat (LTR) from HIV-1
   7752..7873    +  polyA_signal   SV40 poly(A) signal: SV40 polyadenylation signal
   7913..8048    +  rep_origin     SV40 ori: SV40 origin of replication
   8069..8087    -  promoter       T7 promoter: promoter for bacteriophage T7 RNA polymerase
   8095..8250    +  CDS            lacZα (fragment): LacZα fragment of β-galactosidase; lacZ fragment
   8255..8683    +  rep_origin     f1 ori (sequence partly withheld): f1 bacteriophage origin of replication; arrow indicates direction of (+) strand synthesis
   8736..8840    +  promoter       AmpR promoter: bla
   8841..9701    +  CDS            AmpR: β-lactamase; bla; confers resistance to ampicillin, carbenicillin, and related antibiotics
   9872..10460   +  rep_origin     ori: high-copy-number ColE1/pMB1/pBR322/pUC origin of replication
  10643..10735   +  CDS            lacI (fragment): lac repressor; lacI; The lac repressor binds to the lac operator to inhibit transcription in E. coli. This inhibition can be relieved by adding lactose or isopropyl-β-D-thiogalactopyranoside (IPTG).
  10748..10769   +  protein_bind   CAP binding site: CAP binding activates transcription in the presence of cAMP. E. coli catabolite activator protein
  10784..10814   +  promoter       lac promoter: promoter for the E. coli lac operon
  10818..10840   +  protein_bind   lac operator (fragment): The lac repressor binds to the lac operator to inhibit transcription in E. coli. This inhibition can be relieved by adding lactose or isopropyl-β-D-thiogalactopyranoside (IPTG). lac repressor encoded by lacI
  10883..10901   +  promoter       T3 promoter: promoter for bacteriophage T3 RNA polymerase
