[The description below was written by a language model from this plasmid's Addgene catalogue record and pLannotate feature annotations shown in this document.]
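Description:
TFORF2198 is a third-generation-style, self-inactivating lentiviral expression plasmid built on the pLX_TRC317 backbone and carrying the human transcription factor MLXIPL (also known as ChREBP or MondoB). It belongs to a large barcoded transcription factor ORF collection. Each clone pairs one ORF with a unique 24-bp barcode, so the factor can be identified by sequencing when many constructs are pooled in an overexpression screen. In bacteria the plasmid is maintained by a high-copy ColE1/pUC-type origin and selected with ampicillin through the bla gene. An f1 origin and remnants of a lac/T7/T3 cloning region are also present. The depositor notes that the plasmid can recombine and that several colonies should be checked.

The viral cassette begins with an RSV promoter fused to a truncated HIV-1 5' LTR, which drives genomic RNA production in packaging cells. This is followed by the Ψ packaging signal, a gag fragment, the RRE for Rev-dependent nuclear export, and a cPPT/CTS. An SV40 early promoter drives puromycin N-acetyltransferase, allowing selection of transduced mammalian cells. Downstream, the EF-1α promoter drives constitutive expression of the synthesized MLXIPL coding sequence. A WPRE after the ORF enhances transcript stability and expression, and the ΔU3 3' LTR inactivates LTR promoter activity after integration.

The barcode is not annotated as a feature. A short U6 promoter fragment is called between the ORF and the WPRE, but the record does not explain its function. The annotated full sequence of about 10.9 kb matches the stated backbone plus insert. The construct is intended for stable overexpression of MLXIPL in mammalian cells, for example in directed differentiation screens.
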