Addgene plasmid #142924: TFORF2198
Purpose: Lentiviral vector for overexpressing transcription factor ORFs with unique 24-bp barcodes. Barcodes facilitate identification of transcription factors in pooled screens.
Depositing lab: Feng Zhang. Depositing organization: Broad Institute. Publication: A transcription factor atlas of directed differentiation. Joung J, Ma S, Tay T, Geiger-Schuller KR, Kirchgatterer PC, Verdine VK, Guo B, Arias-Garcia MA, Allen WE, Singh A, Kuksenko O, Abudayyeh OO, Gootenberg JS, Fu Z, Macrae RK, Buenrostro JD, Regev A, Zhang F. Cell. 2023 Jan 5;186(1):209-229.e26. doi: 10.1016/j.cell.2022.11.026. PubMed 36608654.
Backbone
  Vector backbone: pLX_TRC317
  Backbone manufacturer: Broad Institute Genetic Perturbation Platform
  Backbone size w/o insert (bp): 8264
  Vector type: Mammalian Expression, Lentiviral
  Selectable markers: Puromycin
Growth in bacteria
  Bacterial resistance: Ampicillin, 100 μg/mL
  Growth temperature: 30°C
  Growth strain: NEB Stable
  Copy number: High Copy
Gene/Insert
  Gene/Insert name: MLXIPL
  Species: H. sapiens (human)
  Insert size (bp): 2660
  Entrez Gene: MLXIPL (a.k.a. CHREBP, MIO, MLX, MONDOB, WBSCR14, WS-bHLH, bHLHd14)
  Promoter: EF1a
  Cloning method: Unknown
  Sequencing primers: 5′ GGGTGGAGACTGAAGTTAGGCCAG; 3′ CACATAGCGTAAAAGGAGCAACATAG
Terms and licenses: Academic/Nonprofit Terms; Industry Terms: Not Available to Industry
Depositor comments: NM_032951,ENST00000313375 . The transcription factor ORF portion of this plasmid was synthesized by Genewiz. Please test multiple small colonies in case of plasmid recombination. To make this collection available in a timely manner, a portion of this collection was not fully sequenced by Addgene. If an Addgene verified full plasmid sequence is not available, please contact us prior to placing an order to request the full sequence.
How to cite: TFORF2198 was a gift from Feng Zhang (Addgene plasmid # 142924 ; http://n2t.net/addgene:142924 ; RRID:Addgene_142924)
