>Addgene plasmid #142924 | TFORF2198 | depositor partial sequence | sequence record 280910 | Insert
ACCGCCACCATGGCCGGCGCGCTGGCAGGTCTGGCCGCGGGCTTGCAGGTCCCGCGGGTCGCGCCCAGCC
CAGACTCGGACTCGGACACAGACTCGGAGGACCCGAGTCTCCGGCGCAGCGCGGGCGGCTTGCTCCGCTC
GCAGGTCATCCACAGCGGTCACTTCATGGTGTCGTCGCCGCACAGCGACTCGCTGCCCCGGCGGCGCGAC
CAGGAGGGGTCCGTGGGGCCCTCCGACTTCGGGCCGCGCAGTATCGACCCCACACTCACACGCCTCTTCG
AGTGCTTGAGCCTGGCCTACAGTGGCAAGCTGGTGTCTCCCAAGTGGAAGAATTTCAAAGGCCTCAAGCT
GCTCTGCAGAGACAAGATCCGCCTGAACAACGCCATCTGGAGGGCCTGGTATATCCAGTATGTGAAGCGG
AGGAAGAGCCCCGTGTGTGGCTTCGTGACCCCCCTGCAGGGGCCTGAGGCTGATGCGCACCGGAAGCCGG
AGGCCGTGGTCCTGGAGGGGAACTACTGGAAGCGGCGCATCGAGGTGGTGATGCGGGAATACCACAAGTG
GCGCATCTACTACAAGAAGCGGCTCCGTAAGCCCAGCAGGGAAGATGACCTCCTGGCCCCTAAGCAGGCG
GAAGGCAGGTGGCCGCCGCCGGAGCAATGGTGCAAACAGCTCTTCTCCAGTGTGGTCCCCGTGCTGCTGG
GGGACCCAGAGGAGGAGCCGGGTGGGCGGCAGCTCCTGGACCTCAATTGCTTTTTGTCCGACATCTCAGA
CACTCTCTTCACCATGACTCAGTCCGGCCCTTCGCCCCTGCAGCTGCCGCCTGAGGATGCCTACGTCGGC
AATGCTGACATGATCCAGCCGGACCTGACGCCACTGCAGCCAAGCCTGGATGACTTCATGGACATCTCAG
ATTTCTTTACCAACTCCCGCCTCCCACAGCCGCCCATGCCTTCAAACTTCCCAGAGCCCCCCAGCTTCAG
CCCCGTGGTTGACTCCCTCTTCAGCAGTGGGACCCTGGGCCCAGAGGTGCCCCCGGCTTCCTCGGCCATG
ACCCACCTCTCTGGACACAGCCGTCTGCAGGCTCGGAACAGCTGCCCTGGCCCCTTGGACTCCAGCGCCT
TCCTGAGTTCTGATTTCCTCCTTCCTGAAGACCCCAAGCCCCGGCTCCCACCCCCTCCTGTACCCCCACC
TCTGCTGCATTACCCTCCCCCTGCCAAGGTGCCAGGCCTGGAGCCCTGCCCCCCACCTCCCTTCCCTCCC
ATGGCACCACCCACTGCTTTGCTGCAGGAAGAGCCTCTCTTCTCTCCCAGGTTTCCCTTCCCCACCGTCC
CTCCTGCCCCAGGAGTGTCTCCGCTGCCTGCTCCTGCAGCCTTCCCACCCACCCCACAGTCTGTCCCCAG
CCCAGCCCCCACCCCCTTCCCCATAGAGCTTCTACCCTTGGGGTATTCGGAGCCTGCCTTTGGGCCTTGC
TTCTCCATGCCCAGAGGCAAGCCCCCCGCCCCATCCCCTAGGGGACAGAAAGCCAGCCCCCCTACCTTAG
CCCCTGCCACTGCCAGTCCCCCCACCACTGCGGGGAGCAACAACCCCTGCCTCACACAGCTGCTCACAGC
AGCTAAGCCGGAGCAAGCCCTGGAGCCACCACTTGTATCCAGCACCCTCCTCCGGTCCCCAGGGTCCCCG
CAGGAGACAGTCCCTGAATTCCCCTGCACATTCCTTCCCCCGACCCCGGCCCCTACACCGCCCCGGCCAC
CTCCAGGCCCGGCCACATTGGCCCCTTCCAGGCCCCTGCTTGTCCCCAAAGCGGAGCGGCTCTCACCCCC
AGCGCCCAGCGGCAGTGAACGGCGGCTGTCAGGGGACCTCAGCTCCATGCCAGGCCCTGGGACTCTGAGC
GTCCGTGTCTCTCCCCCGCAACCCATCCTCAGCCGGGGCCGTCCAGACAGCAACAAGACCGAGAACCGGC
GTATCACACACATCTCCGCGGAGCAGAAGCGGCGCTTCAACATCAAGCTGGGGTTTGACACCCTTCATGG
GCTCGTGAGCACACTCAGTGCCCAGCCCAGCCTCAAGGTGAGCAAAGCTACCACGCTGCAGAAGACAGCT
GAGTACATCCTTATGCTACAGCAGGAGCGTGCGGGCTTGCAGGAGGAGGCCCAGCAGCTGCGGGATGAGA
TTGAGGAGCTCAATGCCGCCATTAACCTGTGCCAGCAGCAGCTGCCCGCCACAGGGGTACCCATCACACA
CCAGCGTTTTGACCAGATGCGAGACATGTTTGATGACTACGTCCGAACCCGTACGCTGCACAACTGGAAG
TTCTGGGTGTTCAGCATCCTCATCCGGCCTCTGTTTGAGTCCTTCAACGGGATGGTGTCCACGGCAAGTG
TGCACACCCTCCGCCAGACCTCACTGGCCTGGCTGGACCAGTACTGCTCTCTGCCCGCTCTCCGGCCAAC
TGTCCTGAACTCCCTACGCCAGCTGGGCACATCTACCAGTATCCTGACCGACCCGGGCCGCATCCCTGAG
CAAGCCACACGGGCAGTCACAGAGGGCACCCTTGGCAAACCTTTATAGTAATGAACTAGTCCGTAACTTG
AAAGTATTTCGATTTCTTGGCTTTATATATCTTGTGGAAAGGACGAGAAGCCTTTATACGCCAAAGGGAG
