>Addgene plasmid #142924 | TFORF2198 | depositor partial sequence | sequence record 280911 | Barcode
GAAGCCTTTATACGCCAAAGGGAG
